>Addgene plasmid #162252 | eMagB-TgRFP-T | addgene full sequence | sequence record 320892 | Addgene NGS Result
GATCCCCTATGGTGCACTCTCAGTACAATCTGCTCTGATGCCGCATAGTTAAGCCAGTATCTGCTCCCTG
CTTGTGTGTTGGAGGTCGCTGAGTAGTGCGCGAGCAAAATTTAAGCTACAACAAGGCAAGGCTTGACCGA
CAATTGCATGAAGAATCTGCTTAGGGTTAGGCGTTTTGCGCTGCTTCGCGATGTACGGGCCAGATATACG
CGTTGACATTGATTATTGACTAGTTATTAATAGTAATCAATTACGGGGTCATTAGTTCATAGCCCATATA
TGGAGTTCCGCGTTACATAACTTACGGTAAATGGCCCGCCTGGCTGACCGCCCAACGACCCCCGCCCATT
GACGTCAATAATGACGTATGTTCCCATAGTAACGCCAATAGGGACTTTCCATTGACGTCAATGGGTGGAG
TATTTACGGTAAACTGCCCACTTGGCAGTACATCAAGTGTATCATATGCCAAGTACGCCCCCTATTGACG
TCAATGACGGTAAATGGCCCGCCTGGCATTATGCCCAGTACATGACCTTATGGGACTTTCCTACTTGGCA
GTACATCTACGTATTAGTCATCGCTATTACCATGGTGATGCGGTTTTGGCAGTACATCAATGGGCGTGGA
TAGCGGTTTGACTCACGGGGATTTCCAAGTCTCCACCCCATTGACGTCAATGGGAGTTTGTTTTGGCACC
AAAATCAACGGGACTTTCCAAAATGTCGTAACAACTCCGCCCCATTGACGCAAATGGGCGGTAGGCGTGT
ACGGTGGGAGGTCTATATAAGCAGAGCTCTCTGGCTAACTAGAGAACCCACTGCTTACTGGCTTATCGAA
ATTAATACGACTCACTATAGGGAGACCCAAGCTGGCTAGCGTTTAAACTTAAGCTTGCCACCATGGGACA
TACCCTCTACGCGCCGGGGGGTTATGACATCATGGGTTACCTCAGACAGATCAGAAACCGGCCGAACCCA
CAAGTGGAGCTGGGACCCGTCGACCTCTCCTGCGCCCTCGTGCTGTGTGACCTTAAGCAGAAGGACACCC
CTGTGGTGTACGCCTCCGAAGCATTCCTGGAGATGACCGGGTACAACAGACACGAAGTGCTGGGACGGAA
CTGCCGCTTCCTGCAATCCCCGGATGGAATGGTGAAGCCTAAGTCAACCCGCAAATACGTGGACTCCAAC
ACTATCTACACCATGAAGAAGGCCATTGACCGCAATGCTGAGGTGCAAGTGGAAGTGGTGAACTTCAAGA
AGAACGGACAGCGCTTCGTCAACTTCCTGACTATGATTCCCGTGCGGGACGAAACCGGCGAATACCGGTA
CAGCATCGGGTTTCAGTGCGAGACTGAGGGCTCCGGCGGCAGCGGTGGCTCCGGAGGCAGCGGAGGTACC
ATGGTGTCTAAGGGCGAAGAGCTGATTAAGGAGAACATGCACATGAAGCTGTACATGGAGGGCACCGTGA
ACAACCACCACTTCAAGTGCACATCCGAGGGCGAAGGCAAGCCCTACGAGGGCACCCAGACCATGAGAAT
CAAGGTGGTCGAGGGCGGCCCTCTCCCCTTCGCCTTCGACATCCTGGCTACCAGCTTCATGTACGGCAGC
AGAACCTTCATCAACCACACCCAGGGCATCCCCGACTTCTTTAAGCAGTCCTTCCCTGAGGGCTTCACAT
GGGAGAGAGTCACCACATACGAAGACGGGGGCGTGCTGACCGCTACCCAGGACACCAGCCTCCAGGACGG
CTGCCTCATCTACAACGTCAAGATCAGAGGGGTGAACTTCCCATCCAACGGCCCTGTGATGCAGAAGAAA
ACACTCGGCTGGGAGGCCAACACCGAGATGCTGTACCCCGCTGACGGCGGCCTGGAAGGCAGAACCGACA
TGGCCCTGAAGCTCGTGGGCGGGGGCCACCTGATCTGCAACTTCAAGACCACATACAGATCCAAGAAACC
CGCTAAGAACCTCAAGATGCCCGGCGTCTACTATGTGGACCACAGACTGGAAAGAATCAAGGAGGCCGAC
AAAGAGACCTACGTCGAGCAGCACGAGGTGGCTGTGGCCAGATACTGCGACCTCCCTAGCAAACTGGGGC
ACAAACTTAATGGCATGGACGAGCTGTACAAGTGATCTAGAGGGCCCGTTTAAACCCGCTGATCAGCCTC
GACTGTGCCTTCTAGTTGCCAGCCATCTGTTGTTTGCCCCTCCCCCGTGCCTTCCTTGACCCTGGAAGGT
GCCACTCCCACTGTCCTTTCCTAATAAAATGAGGAAATTGCATCGCATTGTCTGAGTAGGTGTCATTCTA
TTCTGGGGGGTGGGGTGGGGCAGGACAGCAAGGGGGAGGATTGGGAAGACAATAGCAGGCATGCTGGGGA
TGCGGTGGGCTCTATGGCTTCTGAGGCGGAAAGAACCAGCTGGGGCTCTAGGGGGTATCCCC
[124 nt withheld, positions 2443-2566]
C
[91 nt withheld, positions 2568-2658]
A
[49 nt withheld, positions 2660-2708]
CCTTTGACGTTGGAGTCCACGTTCTTT
[37 nt withheld, positions 2736-2772]
ACCCTATCTCGGTCTATTCTTTTGATTTATAAGGGATTTTGCCGATTTCGGCCTATTGGTTAAAAAATGA
GCTGATTTAACAAAAATTTAACGCGAATTAATTCTGTGGAATGTGTGTCAGTTAGGGTGTGGAAAGTCCC
CAGGCTCCCCAGCAGGCAGAAGTATGCAAAGCATGCATCTCAATTAGTCAGCAACCAGGTGTGGAAAGTC
CCCAGGCTCCCCAGCAGGCAGAAGTATGCAAAGCATGCATCTCAATTAGTCAGCAACCATAGTCCCGCCC
CTAACTCCGCCCATCCCGCCCCTAACTCCGCCCAGTTCCGCCCATTCTCCGCCCCATGGCTGACTAATTT
TTTTTATTTATGCAGAGGCCGAGGCCGCCTCTGCCTCTGAGCTATTCCAGAAGTAGTGAGGAGGCTTTTT
TGGAGGCCTAGGCTTTTGCAAAAAGCTCCCGGGAGCTTGTATATCCATTTTCGGATCTGATCAAGAGACA
GGATGAGGATCGTTTCGCATGATTGAACAAGATGGATTGCACGCAGGTTCTCCGGCCGCTTGGGTGGAGA
GGCTATTCGGCTATGACTGGGCACAACAGACAATCGGCTGCTCTGATGCCGCCGTGTTCCGGCTGTCAGC
GCAGGGGCGCCCGGTTCTTTTTGTCAAGACCGACCTGTCCGGTGCCCTGAATGAACTGCAGGACGAGGCA
GCGCGGCTATCGTGGCTGGCCACGACGGGCGTTCCTTGCGCAGCTGTGCTCGACGTTGTCACTGAAGCGG
GAAGGGACTGGCTGCTATTGGGCGAAGTGCCGGGGCAGGATCTCCTGTCATCTCACCTTGCTCCTGCCGA
GAAAGTATCCATCATGGCTGATGCAATGCGGCGGCTGCATACGCTTGATCCGGCTACCTGCCCATTCGAC
CACCAAGCGAAACATCGCATCGAGCGAGCACGTACTCGGATGGAAGCCGGTCTTGTCGATCAGGATGATC
TGGACGAAGAGCATCAGGGGCTCGCGCCAGCCGAACTGTTCGCCAGGCTCAAGGCGCGCATGCCCGACGG
CGAGGATCTCGTCGTGACCCATGGCGATGCCTGCTTGCCGAATATCATGGTGGAAAATGGCCGCTTTTCT
GGATTCATCGACTGTGGCCGGCTGGGTGTGGCGGACCGCTATCAGGACATAGCGTTGGCTACCCGTGATA
TTGCTGAAGAGCTTGGCGGCGAATGGGCTGACCGCTTCCTCGTGCTTTACGGTATCGCCGCTCCCGATTC
GCAGCGCATCGCCTTCTATCGCCTTCTTGACGAGTTCTTCTGAGCGGGACTCTGGGGTTCGAAATGACCG
ACCAAGCGACGCCCAACCTGCCATCACGAGATTTCGATTCCACCGCCGCCTTCTATGAAAGGTTGGGCTT
CGGAATCGTTTTCCGGGACGCCGGCTGGATGATCCTCCAGCGCGGGGATCTCATGCTGGAGTTCTTCGCC
CACCCCAACTTGTTTATTGCAGCTTATAATGGTTACAAATAAAGCAATAGCATCACAAATTTCACAAATA
AAGCATTTTTTTCACTGCATTCTAGTTGTGGTTTGTCCAAACTCATCAATGTATCTTATCATGTCTGTAT
ACCGTCGACCTCTAGCTAGAGCTTGGCGTAATCATGGTCATAGCTGTTTCCTGTGTGAAATTGTTATCCG
CTCACAATTCCACACAACATACGAGCCGGAAGCATAAAGTGTAAAGCCTGGGGTGCCTAATGAGTGAGCT
AACTCACATTAATTGCGTTGCGCTCACTGCCCGCTTTCCAGTCGGGAAACCTGTCGTGCCAGCTGCATTA
ATGAATCGGCCAACGCGCGGGGAGAGGCGGTTTGCGTATTGGGCGCTCTTCCGCTTCCTCGCTCACTGAC
TCGCTGCGCTCGGTCGTTCGGCTGCGGCGAGCGGTATCAGCTCACTCAAAGGCGGTAATACGGTTATCCA
CAGAATCAGGGGATAACGCAGGAAAGAACATGTGAGCAAAAGGCCAGCAAAAGGCCAGGAACCGTAAAAA
GGCCGCGTTGCTGGCGTTTTTCCATAGGCTCCGCCCCCCTGACGAGCATCACAAAAATCGACGCTCAAGT
CAGAGGTGGCGAAACCCGACAGGACTATAAAGATACCAGGCGTTTCCCCCTGGAAGCTCCCTCGTGCGCT
CTCCTGTTCCGACCCTGCCGCTTACCGGATACCTGTCCGCCTTTCTCCCTTCGGGAAGCGTGGCGCTTTC
TCATAGCTCACGCTGTAGGTATCTCAGTTCGGTGTAGGTCGTTCGCTCCAAGCTGGGCTGTGTGCACGAA
CCCCCCGTTCAGCCCGACCGCTGCGCCTTATCCGGTAACTATCGTCTTGAGTCCAACCCGGTAAGACACG
ACTTATCGCCACTGGCAGCAGCCACTGGTAACAGGATTAGCAGAGCGAGGTATGTAGGCGGTGCTACAGA
GTTCTTGAAGTGGTGGCCTAACTACGGCTACACTAGAAGAACAGTATTTGGTATCTGCGCTCTGCTGAAG
CCAGTTACCTTCGGAAAAAGAGTTGGTAGCTCTTGATCCGGCAAACAAACCACCGCTGGTAGCGGTGGTT
TTTTTGTTTGCAAGCAGCAGATTACGCGCAGAAAAAAAGGATCTCAAGAAGATCCTTTGATCTTTTCTAC
GGGGTCTGACGCTCAGTGGAACGAAAACTCACGTTAAGGGATTTTGGTCATGAGATTATCAAAAAGGATC
TTCACCTAGATCCTTTTAAATTAAAAATGAAGTTTTAAATCAATCTAAAGTATATATGAGTAAACTTGGT
CTGACAGTTACCAATGCTTAATCAGTGAGGCACCTATCTCAGCGATCTGTCTATTTCGTTCATCCATAGT
TGCCTGACTCCCCGTCGTGTAGATAACTACGATACGGGAGGGCTTACCATCTGGCCCCAGTGCTGCAATG
ATACCGCGAGACCCACGCTCACCGGCTCCAGATTTATCAGCAATAAACCAGCCAGCCGGAAGGGCCGAGC
GCAGAAGTGGTCCTGCAACTTTATCCGCCTCCATCCAGTCTATTAATTGTTGCCGGGAAGCTAGAGTAAG
TAGTTCGCCAGTTAATAGTTTGCGCAACGTTGTTGCCATTGCTACAGGCATCGTGGTGTCACGCTCGTCG
TTTGGTATGGCTTCATTCAGCTCCGGTTCCCAACGATCAAGGCGAGTTACATGATCCCCCATGTTGTGCA
AAAAAGCGGTTAGCTCCTTCGGTCCTCCGATCGTTGTCAGAAGTAAGTTGGCCGCAGTGTTATCACTCAT
GGTTATGGCAGCACTGCATAATTCTCTTACTGTCATGCCATCCGTAAGATGCTTTTCTGTGACTGGTGAG
TACTCAACCAAGTCATTCTGAGAATAGTGTATGCGGCGACCGAGTTGCTCTTGCCCGGCGTCAATACGGG
ATAATACCGCGCCACATAGCAGAACTTTAAAAGTGCTCATCATTGGAAAACGTTCTTCGGGGCGAAAACT
CTCAAGGATCTTACCGCTGTTGAGATCCAGTTCGATGTAACCCACTCGTGCACCCAACTGATCTTCAGCA
TCTTTTACTTTCACCAGCGTTTCTGGGTGAGCAAAAACAGGAAGGCAAAATGCCGCAAAAAAGGGAATAA
GGGCGACACGGAAATGTTGAATACTCATACTCTTCCTTTTTCAATATTATTGAAGCATTTATCAGGGTTA
TTGTCTCATGAGCGGATACATATTTGAATGTATTTAGAAAAATAAACAAATAGGGGTTCCGCGCACATTT
CCCCGAAAAGTGCCACCTGACGTCGACGGATCGGGAGATCTCCC
Features (pLannotate 1.2.2; 20 found; start..end, strand, type, name):
      8..60      -  misc_feature   bom (fragment): basis of mobility region from pBR322
    215..594     +  enhancer       CMV enhancer: human cytomegalovirus immediate early enhancer
    595..798     +  promoter       CMV promoter: human cytomegalovirus (CMV) immediate early promoter
    794..827     +  LTR            5' LTR (truncated) (fragment): truncated 5' long terminal repeat (LTR) from HIV-1
    843..861     +  promoter       T7 promoter: promoter for bacteriophage T7 RNA polymerase
   1401..2132    +  CDS            TagRFP-T: TagRFP-T is a basic (constitutively fluorescent) red fluorescent protein published in 2008, derived from Entacmaea quadricolor. It has low acid sensitivity.
   2173..2397    +  polyA_signal   bGH poly(A) signal: bovine growth hormone polyadenylation signal
   2401..2422    +  promoter       SV40 promoter (fragment): SV40 enhancer and early promoter
   2443..2871    +  rep_origin     f1 ori (sequence partly withheld): f1 bacteriophage origin of replication; arrow indicates direction of (+) strand synthesis
   2885..3214    +  promoter       SV40 promoter: SV40 enhancer and early promoter
   3281..4072    +  CDS            neo: KKA2_KLEPN - Also known as kan, nptII. Experimental evidence at protein level: Swiss-Prot protein existence level 1. Resistance to kanamycin, neomycin, paromomycin, ribostamycin, butirosin and gentamicin B. From Klebsiella pneumoniae.
   4096..4254    +  CDS            ble (fragment): BLE_KLEPN - Experimental evidence at protein level: Swiss-Prot protein existence level 1. Binding protein with a strong affinity to the bleomycin family of antibiotics. Binds to CL990; an antimitotic-antibiotic compound. From Klebsiella pneumoniae.
   4249..4370    +  polyA_signal   SV40 poly(A) signal: SV40 polyadenylation signal
   4443..4459    -  protein_bind   lac operator: The lac repressor binds to the lac operator to inhibit transcription in E. coli. This inhibition can be relieved by adding lactose or isopropyl-β-D-thiogalactopyranoside (IPTG). lac repressor encoded by lacI
   4467..4497    -  promoter       lac promoter: promoter for the E. coli lac operon
   4512..4533    -  protein_bind   CAP binding site: CAP binding activates transcription in the presence of cAMP. E. coli catabolite activator protein
   4546..4638    -  CDS            lacI (fragment): lac repressor; lacI; The lac repressor binds to the lac operator to inhibit transcription in E. coli. This inhibition can be relieved by adding lactose or isopropyl-β-D-thiogalactopyranoside (IPTG).
   4821..5409    -  rep_origin     ori: high-copy-number ColE1/pMB1/pBR322/pUC origin of replication
   5580..6440    -  CDS            AmpR: β-lactamase; bla; confers resistance to ampicillin, carbenicillin, and related antibiotics
   6441..6545    -  promoter       AmpR promoter: bla
