[The description below was written by a language model from this plasmid's Addgene catalogue record and pLannotate feature annotations shown in this document.]
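Description:
eMagB-TgRFP-T is a mammalian expression plasmid built on the pcDNA3.1(+) backbone, carrying one half of a blue-light-dependent heterodimerization system. The synthetic insert of about 1.2 kb, cloned between HindIII and XbaI sites, encodes eMagB fused to the red fluorescent protein TagRFP-T. eMagB is one component of the enhanced "Magnets" photodimerizer pair, which was engineered from the fungal photoreceptor Vivid. The feature table annotates only the TagRFP-T coding region. It leaves roughly 500 bp unannotated between the T7 promoter and the reporter, which is consistent with eMagB sitting at the N-terminus, although the annotation does not identify that segment itself. Expression is driven by the human CMV immediate-early enhancer and promoter and terminated by the bovine growth hormone polyadenylation signal. A T7 promoter upstream of the insert allows in vitro transcription or sequencing.

The plasmid is propagated in E. coli through a high-copy ColE1/pUC-type origin with ampicillin selection from the bla gene, and an f1 origin is also present. For mammalian cells, an SV40 early promoter drives a neomycin phosphotransferase cassette with an SV40 poly(A) signal, which permits G418 selection of stable lines. The short HIV-1 LTR, ble, lacI and bom fragments in the annotation appear to be backbone remnants or partial matches rather than functional elements. The construct would be co-expressed with a complementary Magnets partner, which the record does not name, so that blue light drives their association. The red tag lets the eMagB component be followed by fluorescence imaging during light-induced recruitment in subcellular optogenetics experiments in mammalian cells.
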