Addgene plasmid #162252: eMagB-TgRFP-T
Purpose: Blue-light dependent heterodimerization system
Depositing lab: Pietro De Camilli. Depositing organization: Yale University. Publication: Optimized Vivid-derived Magnets photodimerizers for subcellular optogenetics in mammalian cells. Benedetti L, Marvin JS, Falahati H, Guillen-Samander A, Looger LL, De Camilli P. Elife. 2020 Nov 11;9. pii: 63230. doi: 10.7554/eLife.63230. PubMed 33174843.
Backbone
  Vector backbone: pcDNA3.1(+)
  Backbone size w/o insert (bp): 5363
  Vector type: Mammalian Expression
Growth in bacteria
  Bacterial resistance: Ampicillin, 100 μg/mL
  Growth temperature: 37°C
  Growth strain: DH5alpha
  Copy number: High Copy
Gene/Insert
  Gene/Insert name: eMagB-TgRFP-T
  Species: Synthetic
  Insert size (bp): 1233
  Promoter: CMV
  Cloning method: Restriction Enzyme; 5′ cloning site HIndIII (unknown if destroyed); 3′ cloning site XbaI (unknown if destroyed)
Terms and licenses: Academic/Nonprofit Terms; Industry Terms: Not Available to Industry
Depositor comments: Please visit https://doi.org/10.1101/2020.08.28.272807 for bioRxiv preprint.
How to cite: eMagB-TgRFP-T was a gift from Pietro De Camilli (Addgene plasmid # 162252 ; http://n2t.net/addgene:162252 ; RRID:Addgene_162252)
